Addgene plasmid #21678: pJF6
Depositing lab: James Haber. Depositing organization: Brandeis University. Publication: Two alternative pathways of double-strand break repair that are kinetically separable and independently modulated. Fishman-Lobell J, Rudin N, Haber JE. Mol Cell Biol. 1992 Mar . 12(3):1292-303. PubMed 1545810.
Backbone
  Vector backbone: pJH271
  Vector type: centromeric plasmid
  Selectable markers: LEU2, URA3
Growth in bacteria
  Bacterial resistance: Ampicillin, 100 μg/mL
  Growth temperature: 37°C
  Growth strain: DH5alpha
  Copy number: Unknown
Gene/Insert
  Gene/Insert name: LacZ (alt names: 2 direct repeat .copies of lacZ; see author's map)
  Species: E. coli
  Mutation: HO digestion site in one of the LacZ genes
  Entrez Gene: lacZ (a.k.a. ECIAI39_0334)
  Cloning method: Restriction Enzyme; 5′ cloning site Hind III (not destroyed); 3′ cloning site Hind III (not destroyed)
  Sequencing primers: 5′ n/a
Terms and licenses: Academic/Nonprofit Terms; Industry Terms: Not Available to Industry
Depositor comments: The HindIII fragment of pJF3 containing URA3 UAScycl- and 300 bp of the LEU2 gene promoter and LacZ::CS cut site was inserted into the HindIII site at the upstream end of a promotorless LacZ gene on plasmid JH271. The two LacZ sequences are in direct repeat orientation relative to each other. The lambda sequences are of unknown origin Please note: Addgene was not able to sequence verify the critical features of this plasmid due to its repetitive nature.
How to cite: pJF6 was a gift from James Haber (Addgene plasmid # 21678 ; http://n2t.net/addgene:21678 ; RRID:Addgene_21678)
