[The description below was written by a language model from this plasmid's Addgene catalogue record.]
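Description:
pJF6 is a yeast centromeric plasmid built on the pJH271 backbone and designed as a substrate for studying double-strand break repair in Saccharomyces cerevisiae. As a centromeric vector it is expected to be maintained at low copy and segregate stably in yeast, where it can be selected through the LEU2 and URA3 markers. It is propagated in E. coli under ampicillin selection; its bacterial copy number is not recorded, and no feature table is available to confirm the replication origins.

The payload consists of two copies of the E. coli lacZ gene arranged as direct repeats. According to the depositor's notes, a HindIII fragment from pJF3 was inserted into the HindIII site at the upstream end of a promoterless lacZ gene already present on pJH271, with both HindIII sites retained. This fragment carries URA3, a CYC1 upstream activating sequence element, about 300 bp of LEU2 promoter, and a lacZ copy interrupted by an HO endonuclease cut site. Cleavage of that site by HO creates a defined double-strand break within one repeat. The break can then be repaired using the homologous second lacZ copy, for example by gene conversion or by a deletion event between the flanking repeats that would remove the intervening sequence. This fits the associated publication's theme of two kinetically separable repair pathways.

The record also mentions lambda sequences of unknown origin in the plasmid. The repository could not sequence-verify the critical features because of the repetitive structure, so the author's map is the main reference for the layout.
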