>Addgene plasmid #21678 | pJF6 | addgene partial sequence | sequence record 27454 | 21678 with URA3-R
TTCTAAATTGGCTGCGTATAACAAGAAGTCTACTATCTCTGCTAGAGAAATTCNNNNNGCTGTTAGATTG
ATCTTACCAGGTGAATTGGCTAAGCATGCTGTCTCTGAAGGTACTAGAGCTGTTACCAAGTACTCTTCCT
CTACTCAAGCATAATGAAATCACTTCCTTTGGTTATAATTAATATTATTATTTATATGGGTATATAAAAA
TTAAAGTAAAGTAAAAAAAATTGTATAATAGTTTAATAATTTTAATGATTATAAGATATTTACTCGGTTG
TAAAATTGTGTTCTCGAAATTACAAATGGTCTCATAGAGGGAATGCGCTTATGCGGCAAGGCAGTTTACT
TGTAAGACTAATTATAAGAAGAATAAATAGTGTTGCTTATTAATGACTCAGAAAAGTTTCCACATGATAT
TTATTAGCTTTCGAAACTTCAGAGCATTGGCTCGTGTGAACAATACTAGATTTTTCCTCAAATTTTAATT
CGTATTGCAGTTGCTAACTATTACAATTTTTGTTTATTTTATGCCTTGGAGATTGAACCCTCTGTTGTGA
TTAACTTCCTGTAAAAACTCCACGCAAGAAACAAAATATAAAAATAAAAAAAAAATTGGTAAAAAAATGA
ACAATAGAATACGCACGTATAAAAAAATACTAAAACGGGATCCCGGGGTGCTACTGGCTGGGCGAACTTC
AGCCGCAATATCGATCCGCTGGTAGAGGCGGGCTATCGGGTGATCCTGCTGGATTGTCCGGGTTGGGGCA
AGAGCGANTCGGTCGTTAATAGTGGTTCGCGATCGGATCTTAATGCACGAATCCTGAAAAGCGTGGTGGA
TCAACTGGATATCGCCAAAATCC
