>Addgene plasmid #21678 | pJF6 | addgene partial sequence | sequence record 27455 | 21678 with URA3-R 5'-CAAGGAAACCGAAATCAAAAAAAAG
TTGGCTGCGTATAACAAGAAGTCTACTATCTCTGCTAGAGAAATTCAAACCGCTGTTAGATTGATCTTAC
CAGGTGAATTGGCTAAGCATGCTGTCTCTGAAGGTACTNNAGCTGTTACCAAGTACTCTTCCTCTACTCA
AGCATAATGAAATCACTTCCTTTGGTTATAATTAATATTATTATTTATATGGNTATATAAAAATTAAANT
AAAGTAAAAAAAATTGNATAATANTTTAATAATTTTAATGATTATAANATATTTACTCNNTTGTAAANTT
GNGTTCTCNAAATTACAAATGGTCTCATA
