>Addgene plasmid #21678 | pJF6 | addgene partial sequence | sequence record 27456 | URA3-fwd
CGAAAGGGAGAGGCATGCGGATTGTCATGCTGTATCTACCTCAAAATTAGAGCTTCTATTTAATTATATC
AGTTATTACCCGGGAGCAAAATCAAGATGTTTTCACCGATCTTTCCGGTCTCTTTGGCCGGGGTTTACGG
ACGATGACCGAAGACCAAAGCGCCAGCTCATTTGGCGAGCGTTGGTTGGTGGATCAAGCCCACGCGTAGG
CAATCCTCGAGACAATATTATTTAAGGACCTATTGTTTTTTCCAATAGGTGGTTAGCAATCGTCTTACTT
TCTATCTTTTCTTACCTTTTACATTTCCGCATTATATATATATATTTCAAGGATATGCCATTCCAATGTC
TGCCCCTTTTAAGATCGTCGTTTTTCCCGGTCACAGGGATCCCGTCGTTTTCCCCCAGTCTCCACAGGAA
AAACCTCTGGCCATCCCCAACTT
